>Addgene plasmid #101639 | pBAD-Tam1 | addgene full sequence | sequence record 194904 | Addgene NGS Result
CATTCAGAGAAGAAACCAATTGTCCATATTGCATCAGACATTGCCGTCACTGCGTCTTTTACTGGCTCTT
CTCGCTAACCAAACCGGTAACCCCGCTTATTAAAAGCATTCTGTAACAAAGCGGGACCAAAGCCATGACA
AAAACGCGTAACAAAAGTGTCTATAATCACGGCAGAAAAGTCCACATTGATTATTTGCACGGCGTCACAC
TTTGCTATGCCATAGCATTTTTATCCATAAGATTAGCGGATCCTACCTGACGCTTTTTATCGCAACTCTC
TACTGTTTCTCCATACCCGTTTTTTGGGCTAACAGGAGGAATTAACCATGGGGGGTTCTCATCATCATCA
TCATCATGGTATGGCTAGCATGACTGGTGGACAGCAAATGGGTCGGGATCTGTACGACGATGACGATAAG
GATCCGAGCTCGAGCATGGTGAGCAAGGGCGAGGAGACCACAATGGGCGTAATCAAGCCCGACATGAAGA
TCAAGCTGAAGATGGAGGGCAACGTGAATGGCCACGCCTTCGTGATCGAGGGCGAGGGCGAGGGCAAGCC
CTACGACGGCACCAACACCGTCAACCTGGAGGTGAAGGAGGGAGCCCCCCTGCCCTTCTCCTACGACATC
CTGTCCAACGCCTTCCTGTACGGCAACAGGGCCTTCACCAAGTACCCCGACGACATCGCCAACTACTTCA
AGCAGTCCTTCCCCGAGGGCTACTCCTGGGAGCGCACCATGACCTTCGAGGACAAGGGCATCGTGAAGGT
GAAGTCCGACATCTCCATGGAGGAGGACTCCTTCATCTACGAGATCCGCCTCAAGGGCAAGAACTTCCCC
CCCAACGGCCCCGTGATGCAGAAGAAGACCCTGAAGTGGGAGCCCTCCACCGAGATCCTGTACGTGCGCG
ACGGCGTGCTGGTGGGCGACATCTCCCACTCCCTGCTGCTGGAGGGCGGCGGCCACTACCGCTGCGACTT
CAAGACCATCTACAAGGCCAAGAAGGTGGTGAAGCTGCCCGACTACCACTTCGTGGACCACCGCATCGAG
ATCCTGAACCACGACAAGGACTACAACAAGGTGACCCTGTACGAGAACGCCGTGGCCCGCTACTCCCTGC
TGCCCCCCCAGGCAGGCATGGACGAGCTGTACAAGTAAGAATTCGAAGCTTGGCTGTTTTGGCGGATGAG
AGAAGATTTTCAGCCTGATACAGATTAAATCAGAACGCAGAAGCGGTCTGATAAAACAGAATTTGCCTGG
CGGCAGTAGCGCGGTGGTCCCACCTGACCCCATGCCGAACTCAGAAGTGAAACGCCGTAGCGCCGATGGT
AGTGTGGGGTCTCCCCATGCGAGAGTAGGGAACTGCCAGGCATCAAATAAAACGAAAGGCTCAGTCGAAA
GACTGGGCCTTTCGTTTTATCTGTTGTTTGTCGGTGAACGCTCTCCTGAGTAGGACAAATCCGCCGGGAG
CGGATTTGAACGTTGCGAAGCAACGGCCCGGAGGGTGGCGGGCAGGACGCCCGCCATAAACTGCCAGGCA
TCAAATTAAGCAGAAGGCCATCCTGACGGATGGCCTTTTTGCGTTTCTACAAACTCTTTTGTTTATTTTT
CTAAATACATTCAAATATGTATCCGCTCATGAGACAATAACCCTGATAAATGCTTCAATAATATTGAAAA
AGGAAGAGTATGAGTATTCAACATTTCCGTGTCGCCCTTATTCCCTTTTTTGCGGCATTTTGCCTTCCTG
TTTTTGCTCACCCAGAAACGCTGGTGAAAGTAAAAGATGCTGAAGATCAGTTGGGTGCACGAGTGGGTTA
CATCGAACTGGATCTCAACAGCGGTAAGATCCTTGAGAGTTTTCGCCCCGAAGAACGTTTTCCAATGATG
AGCACTTTTAAAGTTCTGCTATGTGGCGCGGTATTATCCCGTGTTGACGCCGGGCAAGAGCAACTCGGTC
GCCGCATACACTATTCTCAGAATGACTTGGTTGAGTACTCACCAGTCACAGAAAAGCATCTTACGGATGG
CATGACAGTAAGAGAATTATGCAGTGCTGCCATAACCATGAGTGATAACACTGCGGCCAACTTACTTCTG
ACAACGATCGGAGGACCGAAGGAGCTAACCGCTTTTTTGCACAACATGGGGGATCATGTAACTCGCCTTG
ATCGTTGGGAACCGGAGCTGAATGAAGCCATACCAAACGACGAGCGTGACACCACGATGCCTGTAGCAAT
GGCAACAACGTTGCGCAAACTATTAACTGGCGAACTACTTACTCTAGCTTCCCGGCAACAATTAATAGAC
TGGATGGAGGCGGATAAAGTTGCAGGACCACTTCTGCGCTCGGCCCTTCCGGCTGGCTGGTTTATTGCTG
ATAAATCTGGAGCCGGTGAGCGTGGGTCTCGCGGTATCATTGCAGCACTGGGGCCAGATGGTAAGCCCTC
CCGTATCGTAGTTATCTACACGACGGGGAGTCAGGCAACTATGGATGAACGAAATAGACAGATCGCTGAG
ATAGGTGCCTCACTGATTAAGCATTGGTAACTGTCAGACCAAGTTTACTCATATATACTTTAGATTGATT
TAAAACTTCATTTTTAATTTAAAAGGATCTAGGTGAAGATCCTTTTTGATAATCTCATGACCAAAATCCC
TTAACGTGAGTTTTCGTTCCACTGAGCGTCAGACCCCGTAGAAAAGATCAAAGGATCTTCTTGAGATCCT
TTTTTTCTGCGCGTAATCTGCTGCTTGCAAACAAAAAAACCACCGCTACCAGCGGTGGTTTGTTTGCCGG
ATCAAGAGCTACCAACTCTTTTTCCGAAGGTAACTGGCTTCAGCAGAGCGCAGATACCAAATACTGTCCT
TCTAGTGTAGCCGTAGTTAGGCCACCACTTCAAGAACTCTGTAGCACCGCCTACATACCTCGCTCTGCTA
ATCCTGTTACCAGTGGCTGCTGCCAGTGGCGATAAGTCGTGTCTTACCGGGTTGGACTCAAGACGATAGT
TACCGGATAAGGCGCAGCGGTCGGGCTGAACGGGGGGTTCGTGCACACAGCCCAGCTTGGAGCGAACGAC
CTACACCGAACTGAGATACCTACAGCGTGAGCTATGAGAAAGCGCCACGCTTCCCGAAGGGAGAAAGGCG
GACAGGTATCCGGTAAGCGGCAGGGTCGGAACAGGAGAGCGCACGAGGGAGCTTCCAGGGGGAAACGCCT
GGTATCTTTATAGTCCTGTCGGGTTTCGCCACCTCTGACTTGAGCGTCGATTTTTGTGATGCTCGTCAGG
GGGGCGGAGCCTATGGAAAAACGCCAGCAACGCGGCCTTTTTACGGTTCCTGGCCTTTTGCTGGCCTTTT
GCTCACATGTTCTTTCCTGCGTTATCCCCTGATTCTGTGGATAACCGTATTACCGCCTTTGAGTGAGCTG
ATACCGCTCGCCGCAGCCGAACGACCGAGCGCAGCGAGTCAGTGAGCGAGGAAGCGGAAGAGCGCCTGAT
GCGGTATTTTCTCCTTACGCATCTGTGCGGTATTTCACACCGCATATGGTGCACTCTCAGTACAATCTGC
TCTGATGCCGCATAGTTAAGCCAGTATACACTCCGCTATCGCTACGTGACTGGGTCATGGCTGCGCCCCG
ACACCCGCCAACACCCGCTGACGCGCCCTGACGGGCTTGTCTGCTCCCGGCATCCGCTTACAGACAAGCT
GTGACCGTCTCCGGGAGCTGCATGTGTCAGAGGTTTTCACCGTCATCACCGAAACGCGCGAGGCAGCAGA
TCAATTCGCGCGCGAAGGCGAAGCGGCATGCATAATGTGCCTGTCAAATGGACGAAGCAGGGATTCTGCA
AACCCTATGCTACTCCGTCAAGCCGTCAATTGTCTGATTCGTTACCAATTATGACAACTTGACGGCTACA
TCATTCACTTTTTCTTCACAACCGGCACGGAACTCGCTCGGGCTGGCCCCGGTGCATTTTTTAAATACCC
GCGAGAAATAGAGTTGATCGTCAAAACCAACATTGCGACCGACGGTGGCGATAGGCATCCGGGTGGTGCT
CAAAAGCAGCTTCGCCTGGCTGATACGTTGGTCCTCGCGCCAGCTTAAGACGCTAATCCCTAACTGCTGG
CGGAAAAGATGTGACAGACGCGACGGCGACAAGCAAACATGCTGTGCGACGCTGGCGATATCAAAATTGC
TGTCTGCCAGGTGATCGCTGATGTACTGACAAGCCTCGCGTACCCGATTATCCATCGGTGGATGGAGCGA
CTCGTTAATCGCTTCCATGCGCCGCAGTAACAATTGCTCAAGCAGATTTATCGCCAGCAGCTCCGAATAG
CGCCCTTCCCCTTGCCCGGCGTTAATGATTTGCCCAAACAGGTCGCTGAAATGCGGCTGGTGCGCTTCAT
CCGGGCGAAAGAACCCCGTATTGGCAAATATTGACGGCCAGTTAAGCCATTCATGCCAGTAGGCGCGCGG
ACGAAAGTAAACCCACTGGTGATACCATTCGCGAGCCTCCGGATGACGACCGTAGTGATGAATCTCTCCT
GGCGGGAACAGCAAAATATCACCCGGTCGGCAAACAAATTCTCGTCCCTGATTTTTCACCACCCCCTGAC
CGCGAATGGTGAGATTGAGAATATAACCTTTCATTCCCAGCGGTCGGTCGATAAAAAAATCGAGATAACC
GTTGGCCTCAATCGGCGTTAAACCCGCCACCAGATGGGCATTAAACGAGTATCCCGGCAGCAGGGGATCA
TTTTGCGCTTCAGCCATACTTTTCATACTCCCGC
Features (pLannotate 1.2.2; 14 found; start..end, strand, type, name):
     10..294     +  promoter       araBAD promoter: araBAD; promoter of the L-arabinose operon of E. coli; the araC regulatory gene is transcribed in the opposite direction (Guzman et al., 1995)
    340..360     +  CDS            capTEV™ (fragment): composite tag for in vivo biotinylation, TEV protease cleavage, and 6xHis tagging
    361..393     +  CDS            T7 tag (gene 10 leader): leader peptide from bacteriophage T7 gene 10 promotes efficient translation in E. coli
    397..420     +  CDS            Xpress™ tag: Xpress™ epitope tag, including an enterokinase recognition and cleavage site
    436..1155    +  CDS            dTFP0.2: dTFP0.2 is a basic (constitutively fluorescent) cyan fluorescent protein published in 2006, derived from Clavularia sp..
   1255..1370    +  ncRNA          5S rRNA: Accession: RF00001 - 5S ribosomal RNA
   1374..1460    +  terminator     rrnB T1 terminator: Escherichia coli rrnB; transcription terminator T1 from the E. coli rrnB gene
   1552..1579    +  terminator     rrnB T2 terminator: transcription terminator T2 from the E. coli rrnB gene
   1598..1689    +  promoter       AmpR promoter: bla
   1690..2550    +  CDS            AmpR: β-lactamase; bla; confers resistance to ampicillin, carbenicillin, and related antibiotics
   2721..3309    +  rep_origin     ori: high-copy-number ColE1/pMB1/pBR322/pUC origin of replication
   3495..3635    -  misc_feature   bom: basis of mobility region from pBR322
   3737..3777    -  CDS            rop (fragment): Rop protein, which maintains plasmids at low copy number; rop
   3899..4777    -  CDS            araC: L-arabinose regulatory protein; araC
