[The description below was written by a language model from this plasmid's Addgene catalogue record and pLannotate feature annotations shown in this document.]
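Description:
pBAD-Tam1 is a 4,794-nt bacterial expression plasmid built on the pBAD backbone for arabinose-inducible production of the fluorescent protein Tam1 in E. coli. It replicates from a ColE1/pMB1-type origin and is recorded as high copy, consistent with the annotation showing only a short fragment of the rop gene, which would otherwise hold copy number down. A pBR322 bom (basis of mobility) region is also present. Selection is by ampicillin through the β-lactamase gene driven by its own bla promoter.

The expression cassette follows the standard pBAD arrangement. The araBAD promoter drives the insert, while the araC regulator is encoded on the opposite strand and transcribed divergently, repressing the promoter in the absence of L-arabinose and activating it when the sugar is supplied, so expression can be tightly controlled and titrated. Upstream of the fluorescent protein lies an N-terminal leader consisting of a 6xHis tag (picked up by the annotation software as a fragment of a composite tag), the T7 gene 10 leader that aids translation, and the Xpress epitope with its enterokinase cleavage site, allowing affinity purification, detection and tag removal. The roughly 720-bp Tam1 coding sequence is annotated by similarity as dTFP0.2, a cyan fluorescent protein derived from Clavularia sp., suggesting Tam1 is related to that lineage, although the record does not state its origin. Transcription ends at the rrnB T1 and T2 terminators, preceded by an rrnB 5S rRNA segment.

The associated publication compared blue-shifted green fluorescent protein homologues with enhanced GFP under two-photon excitation, so the plasmid is suited to producing and purifying Tam1 for photophysical characterisation.
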