Addgene plasmid #101639: pBAD-Tam1
Purpose: Encodes the fluorescent protein Tam1 for arabinose-inducible expression in E. coli.
Depositing lab: Thomas Hughes. Depositing organization: Montana State University. Publication: Blue-Shifted Green Fluorescent Protein Homologues Are Brighter than Enhanced Green Fluorescent Protein under Two-Photon Excitation. Molina RS, Tran TM, Campbell RE, Lambert GG, Salih A, Shaner NC, Hughes TE, Drobizhev M. J Phys Chem Lett. 2017 Jun 15;8(12):2548-2554. doi: 10.1021/acs.jpclett.7b00960. Epub 2017 May 25. PubMed 28530831.
Backbone
  Vector backbone: pBAD
  Vector type: Bacterial Expression
Growth in bacteria
  Bacterial resistance: Ampicillin, 100 μg/mL
  Growth temperature: 37°C
  Growth strain: DH5alpha
  Copy number: High Copy
Gene/Insert
  Gene/Insert name: Tam1
  Insert size (bp): 723
  Tag / fusion protein: 6XHis (N terminal on insert)
  Cloning method: Restriction Enzyme; 5′ cloning site unknown (unknown if destroyed); 3′ cloning site unknown (unknown if destroyed)
  Sequencing primers: 5′ unknown
Terms and licenses: Academic/Nonprofit Terms; Industry Terms: Not Available to Industry
Depositor comments: Created in the lab of Robert Campbell at the University of Alberta.
How to cite: pBAD-Tam1 was a gift from Thomas Hughes (Addgene plasmid # 101639 ; http://n2t.net/addgene:101639 ; RRID:Addgene_101639)
