>Addgene plasmid #101639 | pBAD-Tam1 | depositor partial sequence | sequence record 191743 | Tam1
ATGGTGAGCAAGGGCGAGGAGACCACAATGGGCGTAATCAAGCCCGACATGAAGATCAAGCTGAAGATGG
AGGGCAACGTGAATGGCCACGCCTTCGTGATCGAGGGCGAGGGCGAGGGCAAGCCCTACGACGGCACCAA
CACCGTCAACCTGGAGGTGAAGGAGGGAGCCCCCCTGCCCTTCTCCTACGACATCCTGTCCAACGCCTTC
CTGTACGGCAACAGGGCCTTCACCAAGTACCCCGACGACATCGCCAACTACTTCAAGCAGTCCTTCCCCG
AGGGCTACTCCTGGGAGCGCACCATGACCTTCGAGGACAAGGGCATCGTGAAGGTGAAGTCCGACATCTC
CATGGAGGAGGACTCCTTCATCTACGAGATCCGCCTCAAGGGCAAGAACTTCCCCCCCAACGGCCCCGTG
ATGCAGAAGAAGACCCTGAAGTGGGAGCCCTCCACCGAGATCCTGTACGTGCGCGACGGCGTGCTGGTGG
GCGACATCTCCCACTCCCTGCTGCTGGAGGGCGGCGGCCACTACCGCTGCGACTTCAAGACCATCTACAA
GGCCAAGAAGGTGGTGAAGCTGCCCGACTACCACTTCGTGGACCACCGCATCGAGATCCTGAACCACGAC
AAGGACTACAACAAGGTGACCCTGTACGAGAACGCCGTGGCCCGCTACTCCCTGCTGCCCCCCCAGGCAG
GCATGGACGAGCTGTACAAGTAA
